Addgene plasmid #243725: pJH102
Purpose: Expresses a chimeric form of TBRG4, where the region between residue 110 and 351 is replaced by a 250-residue XTEN linker
Depositing lab: Jonathan Weissman. Depositing organization: Whitehead Institute for Biomedical Research. Publication: Proximity-specific ribosome profiling reveals the logic of localized mitochondrial translation. Luo J, Khandwala S, Hu J, Lee SY, Hickey KL, Levine ZG, Harper JW, Ting AY, Weissman JS. Cell. 2025 Aug 25:S0092-8674(25)00916-X. doi: 10.1016/j.cell.2025.08.002. PubMed 40876456.
Backbone
  Vector backbone: pJL163
  Backbone manufacturer: Weissman Lab
  Vector type: Lentiviral
Growth in bacteria
  Bacterial resistance: Ampicillin, 100 μg/mL
  Growth temperature: 37°C
  Growth strain: NEB Stable
  Copy number: High Copy
Gene/Insert
  Gene/Insert name: TBRG4(1-110aa)-XTEN250-TBRG4(351aa-stop)
  Species: H. sapiens (human)
  Mutation: The region between residue 110 and 351 of TBRG4 is replaced by a 250-residue XTEN linker
  Entrez Gene: TBRG4 (a.k.a. CPR2, FASTKD4)
  Cloning method: Gibson Cloning
Terms and licenses: Academic/Nonprofit Terms; Industry Terms: Not Available to Industry
How to cite: pJH102 was a gift from Jonathan Weissman (Addgene plasmid # 243725 ; http://n2t.net/addgene:243725 ; RRID:Addgene_243725)
