[The description below was written by a language model from this plasmid's Addgene catalogue record and pLannotate feature annotations shown in this document.]
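Description:
pJH102 is a 13.1 kb lentiviral transfer plasmid built on the pJL163 backbone for expressing an engineered form of human TBRG4 (also called FASTKD4 or CPR2) in mammalian cells. In the chimera, the first 110 residues of TBRG4 are joined to the portion running from residue 351 to the stop codon, and the intervening region is replaced by a 250-residue XTEN linker, an unstructured, flexible polypeptide spacer. The annotated TBRG4 coding region lies directly downstream of the strong constitutive EF-1α promoter. The automated annotation labels this whole span simply as TBRG4 and does not resolve the XTEN segment separately. About 850 nt between the end of this annotated CDS and the 3' LTR region carry no annotation, and the record does not say what they contain. No epitope tag or reporter is listed.

The viral framework is HIV-1-derived. A CMV enhancer/promoter drives a truncated 5' LTR, followed by the Ψ packaging signal with a gag fragment, the RRE for Rev-dependent export, and cPPT/CTS. LTR sequences and a bGH polyadenylation signal lie at the 3' end. Upstream of the EF-1α unit, in the opposite orientation, an hPGK promoter drives puromycin N-acetyltransferase followed by a WPRE, which allows puromycin selection of transduced cells. Outside the proviral region, the backbone carries an SV40/EM7-driven bleomycin/Zeocin resistance cassette, an f1 origin, a high-copy ColE1/pUC-type origin and AmpR for ampicillin selection in E. coli.

The associated study concerns localized mitochondrial translation. The linker-substitution design suggests use in testing what the replaced TBRG4 region contributes to the protein's function, although the record does not state this explicitly.
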