Features (pLannotate 1.2.2; 34 found; start..end, strand, type, name):
     31..83      -  misc_feature   bom (fragment): basis of mobility region from pBR322
    238..617     +  enhancer       CMV enhancer: human cytomegalovirus immediate early enhancer
    618..817     +  promoter       CMV promoter: human cytomegalovirus (CMV) immediate early promoter
    835..1015    +  LTR            5' LTR (truncated): truncated 5' long terminal repeat (LTR) from HIV-1
   1062..1187    +  misc_feature   HIV-1 Ψ: packaging signal of human immunodeficiency virus type 1
   1171..1534    +  CDS            HIV-1 gag (fragment): gag protein from human immunodeficiency virus 1; gag
   1680..1913    +  misc_feature   RRE: The Rev response element (RRE) of HIV-1 allows for Rev-dependent mRNA export from the nucleus to the cytoplasm.
   2290..2390    +  CDS            Rev (fragment): human immunodeficiency virus 1 (HIV-1) Rev protein; rev; enhances nuclear export of unspliced and incompletely spliced viral mRNAs
   2440..2557    +  misc_feature   cPPT/CTS: central polypurine tract and central termination sequence of HIV-1
   2610..3198    -  misc_feature   WPRE: woodchuck hepatitis virus posttranscriptional regulatory element
   3201..3222    -  misc_feature   MCS (fragment): pBluescript multiple cloning site
   3229..3825    -  CDS            PuroR (fragment): puromycin N-acetyltransferase; pac from Streptomyces; confers resistance to puromycin
   3837..4337    -  promoter       hPGK promoter: human phosphoglycerate kinase 1 promoter
   4351..4417    +  CDS            small t antigen (fragment): SV40 (simian virus 40) small t antigen
   4424..5602    +  promoter       EF-1α promoter: strong constitutive promoter for human elongation factor EF-1α
   5754..7676    +  CDS            TBRG4: FAKD4_HUMAN - Also known as CPR2 From Homo sapiens (Human).
   8532..8594    +  CDS            nef (fragment): NEF_HV1Z2 - Experimental evidence at protein level: Swiss-Prot protein existence level 1. Extracellular Nef protein targets CD4(+) T-lymphocytes for apoptosis by interacting with CXCR4 surface receptors. From Human immunodeficiency virus type 1 group M subtype D (isolate Z2/CDC-Z34) (HIV-1).
   8596..8908    +  LTR            5' LTR (fragment): 5' long terminal repeat (LTR) from HIV-1
   8916..9096    +  LTR            5' LTR (truncated): truncated 5' long terminal repeat (LTR) from HIV-1
   9128..9352    +  polyA_signal   bGH poly(A) signal: bovine growth hormone polyadenylation signal
   9356..9377    +  promoter       SV40 promoter (fragment): SV40 enhancer and early promoter
   9398..9826    +  rep_origin     f1 ori (sequence partly withheld): f1 bacteriophage origin of replication; arrow indicates direction of (+) strand synthesis
   9840..10169   +  promoter       SV40 promoter: SV40 enhancer and early promoter
  10217..10264   +  promoter       EM7 promoter: synthetic bacterial promoter&nbsp
  10283..10657   +  CDS            BleoR: antibiotic-binding protein; Sh ble from Streptoalloteichus hindustanus; confers resistance to bleomycin, phleomycin, and Zeocin™
  10667..10792   +  CDS            ble (fragment): BLE_KLEPN - Experimental evidence at protein level: Swiss-Prot protein existence level 1. Binding protein with a strong affinity to the bleomycin family of antibiotics. Binds to CL990; an antimitotic-antibiotic compound. From Klebsiella pneumoniae.
  10787..10908   +  polyA_signal   SV40 poly(A) signal: SV40 polyadenylation signal
  10979..11001   -  protein_bind   lac operator (fragment): The lac repressor binds to the lac operator to inhibit transcription in E. coli. This inhibition can be relieved by adding lactose or isopropyl-β-D-thiogalactopyranoside (IPTG). lac repressor encoded by lacI
  11005..11035   -  promoter       lac promoter: promoter for the E. coli lac operon
  11050..11071   -  protein_bind   CAP binding site: CAP binding activates transcription in the presence of cAMP. E. coli catabolite activator protein
  11084..11176   -  CDS            lacI (fragment): lac repressor; lacI; The lac repressor binds to the lac operator to inhibit transcription in E. coli. This inhibition can be relieved by adding lactose or isopropyl-β-D-thiogalactopyranoside (IPTG).
  11359..11947   -  rep_origin     ori: high-copy-number ColE1/pMB1/pBR322/pUC origin of replication
  12118..12978   -  CDS            AmpR: β-lactamase; bla; confers resistance to ampicillin, carbenicillin, and related antibiotics
  12979..13083   -  promoter       AmpR promoter: bla
>Addgene plasmid #243725 | pJH102 | addgene full sequence | sequence record 488886 | Addgene NGS Result
GTCGACGGATCGGGAGATCTCCCGATCCCCTATGGTGCACTCTCAGTACAATCTGCTCTGATGCCGCATA
GTTAAGCCAGTATCTGCTCCCTGCTTGTGTGTTGGAGGTCGCTGAGTAGTGCGCGAGCAAAATTTAAGCT
ACAACAAGGCAAGGCTTGACCGACAATTGCATGAAGAATCTGCTTAGGGTTAGGCGTTTTGCGCTGCTTC
GCGATGTACGGGCCAGATATACGCGTTGACATTGATTATTGACTAGTTATTAATAGTAATCAATTACGGG
GTCATTAGTTCATAGCCCATATATGGAGTTCCGCGTTACATAACTTACGGTAAATGGCCCGCCTGGCTGA
CCGCCCAACGACCCCCGCCCATTGACGTCAATAATGACGTATGTTCCCATAGTAACGCCAATAGGGACTT
TCCATTGACGTCAATGGGTGGAGTATTTACGGTAAACTGCCCACTTGGCAGTACATCAAGTGTATCATAT
GCCAAGTACGCCCCCTATTGACGTCAATGACGGTAAATGGCCCGCCTGGCATTATGCCCAGTACATGACC
TTATGGGACTTTCCTACTTGGCAGTACATCTACGTATTAGTCATCGCTATTACCATGGTGATGCGGTTTT
GGCAGTACATCAATGGGCGTGGATAGCGGTTTGACTCACGGGGATTTCCAAGTCTCCACCCCATTGACGT
CAATGGGAGTTTGTTTTGGCACCAAAATCAACGGGACTTTCCAAAATGTCGTAACAACTCCGCCCCATTG
ACGCAAATGGGCGGTAGGCGTGTACGGTGGGAGGTCTATATAAGCAGCGCGTTTTGCCTGTACTGGGTCT
CTCTGGTTAGACCAGATCTGAGCCTGGGAGCTCTCTGGCTAACTAGGGAACCCACTGCTTAAGCCTCAAT
AAAGCTTGCCTTGAGTGCTTCAAGTAGTGTGTGCCCGTCTGTTGTGTGACTCTGGTAACTAGAGATCCCT
CAGACCCTTTTAGTCAGTGTGGAAAATCTCTAGCAGTGGCGCCCGAACAGGGACTTGAAAGCGAAAGGGA
AACCAGAGGAGCTCTCTCGACGCAGGACTCGGCTTGCTGAAGCGCGCACGGCAAGAGGCGAGGGGCGGCG
ACTGGTGAGTACGCCAAAAATTTTGACTAGCGGAGGCTAGAAGGAGAGAGATGGGTGCGAGAGCGTCAGT
ATTAAGCGGGGGAGAATTAGATCGCGATGGGAAAAAATTCGGTTAAGGCCAGGGGGAAAGAAAAAATATA
AATTAAAACATATAGTATGGGCAAGCAGGGAGCTAGAACGATTCGCAGTTAATCCTGGCCTGTTAGAAAC
ATCAGAAGGCTGTAGACAAATACTGGGACAGCTACAACCATCCCTTCAGACAGGATCAGAAGAACTTAGA
TCATTATATAATACAGTAGCAACCCTCTATTGTGTGCATCAAAGGATAGAGATAAAAGACACCAAGGAAG
CTTTAGACAAGATAGAGGAAGAGCAAAACAAAAGTAAGACCACCGCACAGCAAGCGGCCGCTGATCTTCA
GACCTGGAGGAGGAGATATGAGGGACAATTGGAGAAGTGAATTATATAAATATAAAGTAGTAAAAATTGA
ACCATTAGGAGTAGCACCCACCAAGGCAAAGAGAAGAGTGGTGCAGAGAGAAAAAAGAGCAGTGGGAATA
GGAGCTTTGTTCCTTGGGTTCTTGGGAGCAGCAGGAAGCACTATGGGCGCAGCGTCAATGACGCTGACGG
TACAGGCCAGACAATTATTGTCTGGTATAGTGCAGCAGCAGAACAATTTGCTGAGGGCTATTGAGGCGCA
ACAGCATCTGTTGCAACTCACAGTCTGGGGCATCAAGCAGCTCCAGGCAAGAATCCTGGCTGTGGAAAGA
TACCTAAAGGATCAACAGCTCCTGGGGATTTGGGGTTGCTCTGGAAAACTCATTTGCACCACTGCTGTGC
CTTGGAATGCTAGTTGGAGTAATAAATCTCTGGAACAGATTTGGAATCACACGACCTGGATGGAGTGGGA
CAGAGAAATTAACAATTACACAAGCTTAATACACTCCTTAATTGAAGAATCGCAAAACCAGCAAGAAAAG
AATGAACAAGAATTATTGGAATTAGATAAATGGGCAAGTTTGTGGAATTGGTTTAACATAACAAATTGGC
TGTGGTATATAAAATTATTCATAATGATAGTAGGAGGCTTGGTAGGTTTAAGAATAGTTTTTGCTGTACT
TTCTATAGTGAATAGAGTTAGGCAGGGATATTCACCATTATCGTTTCAGACCCACCTCCCAACCCCGAGG
GGACCCGACAGGCCCGAAGGAATAGAAGAAGAAGGTGGAGAGAGAGACAGAGACAGATCCATTCGATTAG
TGAACGGATCGGCACTGCGTGCGCCAATTCTGCAGACAAATGGCAGTATTCATCCACAATTTTAAAAGAA
AAGGGGGGATTGGGGGGTACAGTGCAGGGGAAAGAATAGTAGACATAATAGCAACAGACATACAAACTAA
AGAATTACAAAAACAAATTACAAAAATTCAAAATTTTCGGGTTTATTACAGGGACAGCAGAGATCCAGTT
TGGTTAATTAGCTAGCGATGCGGGGAGGCGGCCCAAAGGGAGATCCGACTCGTCTGAGGGCGAAGGCGAA
GACGCGGAAGAGGCCGCAGAGCCGGCAGCAGGCCGCGGGAAGGAAGGTCCGCTGGATTGAGGGCCGAAGG
GACGTAGCAGAAGGACGTCCCGCGCAGAATCCAGGTGGCAACACAGGCGAGCAGCCAAGGAAAGGACGAT
GATTTCCCCGACAACACCACGGAATTGTCAGTGCCCAACAGCCGAGCCCCTGTCCAGCAGCGGGCAAGGC
AGGCGGCGATGAGTTCCGCCGTGGCAATAGGGAGGGGGAAAGCGAAAGTCCCGGAAAGGAGCTGACAGGT
GGTGGCAATGCCCCAACCAGTGGGGGTTGCGTCAGCAAACACAGTGCACACCACGCCACGTTGCCTGACA
ACGGGCCACAACTCCTCATAAAGAGACAGCAACCAGGATTTATACAAGGAGGAGAAAATGAAAGCCATAC
GGGAAGCAATAGCATGATACAAAGGCATTAAAGCAGCGTATCCACATAGCGTAAAAGGAGCAACATAGTT
AAGAATACCAGTCAATCTTTCACAAATTTTGTAATCCAGAGGTTGATTACCGATAAGCTTGATATCGAAT
TCTTAACTGGCACCGGGCTTGCGGGTCATGCACCAGGTGCGCGGTCCTTCGGGCACCTCGACGTCGGCGG
TGACGGTGAAGCCGAGCCGCTCGTAGAAGGGGAGGTTGCGGGGCGCGGAGGTCTCCAGGAAGGCGGGCAC
CCCGGCGCGCTCGGCCGCCTCCACTCCGGGGAGCACGACGGCGCTGCCCAGACCCTTGCCCTGGTGGTCG
GGCGAGACGCCGACGGTGGCCAGGAACCACGCGGGCTCCTTGGGCCGGTGCGGCGCCAGGAGGCCTTCCA
TCTGTTGCTGCGCGGCCAGCCGGGAACCGCTCAACTCGGCCATGCGCGGGCCGATCTCGGCGAACACCGC
CCCCGCTTCGACGCTCTCCGGCGTGGTCCAGACCGCCACGGCGGCGCCGTCGTCCGCGACCCACACCTTG
CCGATGTCGAGCCCGACGCGCGTGAGGAAGAGTTCTTGCAGCTCGGTGACCCGCTCGATGTGGCGGTCCG
GATCGACGGTGTGGCGCGTGGCGGGGTAGTCGGCGAACGCGGCGGCGAGGGTGCGTACGGCCCTGGGGAC
GTCGTCGCGGGTGGCGAGGCGCACCGTGGGCTTGTACTCGGTCATGGTGGTACCCCCTGGGGAGAGAGGT
CGGTGATTCGGTCAACGAGGGAGCCGACTGCCGACGTGCGCTCCGGAGGCTTGCAGAATGCGGAACACCG
CGCGGGCAGGAACAGGGCCCACACTACCGCCCCACACCCCGCCTCCCGCACCGCCCCTTCCCGGCCGCTG
CTCTCGGCGCGCCCTGCTGAGCAGCCGCTATTGGCCACAGCCCATCGCGGTCGGCGCGCTGCCATTGCTC
CCTGGCGCTGTCCGTCTGCGAGGGTACTAGTGAGACGTGCGGCTTCCGTTTGTCACGTCCGGCACGCCGC
GAACCGCAAGGAACCTTCCCGACTTAGGGGCGGAGCAGGAAGCGTCGCCGGGGGGCCCACAAGGGTAGCG
GCGAAGATCCGGGTGACGCTGCGAACGGACGTGAAGAATGTGCGAGACCCAGGGTCGGCGCCGCTGCGTT
TCCCGGAACCACGCCCAGAGCAGCCGCGTCCCTGCGCAAACCCAGGGCTGCCTTGGAAAAGGCGCAAATC
GATTGCAAAGATGGATAAAGTTTTAAACAGAGAGGAATCTTTGCAGCTAATGGACCTTCTAGGTCTTGAA
AGGAGTGGGAATTGGCTCCGGTGCCCGTCAGTGGGCAGAGCGCACATCGCCCACAGTCCCCGAGAAGTTG
GGGGGAGGGGTCGGCAATTGAACCGGTGCCTAGAGAAGGTGGCGCGGGGTAAACTGGGAAAGTGATGTCG
TGTACTGGCTCCGCCTTTTTCCCGAGGGTGGGGGAGAACCGTATATAAGTGCAGTAGTCGCCGTGAACGT
TCTTTTTCGCAACGGGTTTGCCGCCAGAACACAGGTAAGTGCCGTGTGTGGTTCCCGCGGGCCTGGCCTC
TTTACGGGTTATGGCCCTTGCGTGCCTTGAATTACTTCCACCTGGCTGCAGTACGTGATTCTTGATCCCG
AGCTTCGGGTTGGAAGTGGGTGGGAGAGTTCGAGGCCTTGCGCTTAAGGAGCCCCTTCGCCTCGTGCTTG
AGTTGAGGCCTGGCCTGGGCGCTGGGGCCGCCGCGTGCGAATCTGGTGGCACCTTCGCGCCTGTCTCGCT
GCTTTCGATAAGTCTCTAGCCATTTAAAATTTTTGATGACCTGCTGCGACGCTTTTTTTCTGGCAAGATA
GTCTTGTAAATGCGGGCCAAGATCTGCACACTGGTATTTCGGTTTTTGGGGCCGCGGGCGGCGACGGGGC
CCGTGCGTCCCAGCGCACATGTTCGGCGAGGCGGGGCCTGCGAGCGCGGCCACCGAGAATCGGACGGGGG
TAGTCTCAAGCTGGCCGGCCTGCTCTGGTGCCTGGCCTCGCGCCGCCGTGTATCGCCCCGCCCTGGGCGG
CAAGGCTGGCCCGGTCGGCACCAGTTGCGTGAGCGGAAAGATGGCCGCTTCCCGGCCCTGCTGCAGGGAG
CTCAAAATGGAGGACGCGGCGCTCGGGAGAGCGGGCGGGTGAGTCACCCACACAAAGGAAAAGGGCCTTT
CCGTCCTCAGCCGTCGCTTCATGTGACTCCACGGAGTACCGGGCGCCGTCCAGGCACCTCGATTAGTTCT
CGAGCTTTTGGAGTACGTCGTCTTTAGGTTGGGGGGAGGGGTTTTATGCGATGGAGTTTCCCCACACTGA
GTGGGTGGAGACTGAAGTTAGGCCAGCTTGGCACTTGATGTAATTCTCCTTGGAATTTGCCCTTTTTGAG
TTTGGATCTTGGTTCATTCTCAAGCCTCAGACAGTGGTTCAAAGTTTTTTTCTTCCATTTCAGGTGTCGT
GACCTGCAGGATCGTGCGGGACGTGGACGGAAGAAAAAAGAGAGTGAGCGAGCGCCGGAATCAGCCCGGC
GTGGAGTGCGGACCCGCGGTAGTGCCAGGGGGCGAAGGCGGCGGTGGTGAGGAAGATACTTTGGTTAGTG
ACCACATCGCAGCATGGCAGCTCACCTGGTAAAGCGATGCACGTGCCTCCTGAGAGAAGCTGCTCGTCAG
GCCCCTGCCATGGCTCCAGTTGGCCGACTGAGACTTGCCTGGGTAGCCCATAAGACTCTGACTTCCTCAG
CCACCTCACCCATTTCCCACCTCCCAGGTTCCTTGATGGAGCCGGTGGAGAAGGAACGAGCATCTACTCC
CTACATAGAGAAGCAGGTGGACCACCTCATCAAGAAGGCCACAAGGCCAGAGGAGCTCCTGGAGCTACTT
GGTGGCAGTCACGACTTGGACAGCAATCAAGCAGCAATGGTACTTATCCGGCTCTCTCACTTGGGGTCAG
AACCTGCAACATCAGGATCCGAGACCCCGGGGACGTCAGAGTCAGCAACCCCCGAATCTGGACCAGGCAC
GAGCACTGAGCCGTCAGAAGGGTCAGCACCTGGTAGTCCAGCCGGAAGTCCAACGAGCACAGAAGAGGGC
ACAAGTGAGTCCGCAACCCCCGAGAGCGGCCCAGGAAGCGAGCCTGCGACATCCGGCAGCGAGACCCCGG
GCACCTCAGAATCAGCAACTCCGGAGAGTGGACCGGGTAGCCCAGCCGGATCTCCCACTAGTACGGAAGA
GGGGTCCCCCGCAGGCTCACCCACGTCCACCGAGGAGGGTACTTCTACGGAACCTTCTGAGGGGTCCGCA
CCAGGTACCTCTGAATCTGCAACGCCCGAGTCCGGTCCAGGAACGTCAGAGAGTGCAACTCCGGAATCTG
GCCCGGGCACCAGTGAATCTGCCACTCCTGAATCCGGTCCGGGCTCTGAGCCAGCCACATCAGGGTCTGA
AACACCGGGGAGCGAACCCGCGACTAGTGGAAGTGAAACACCTGGGTCCCCAGCCGGGTCTCCGACCAGT
ACTGAGGAGGGAACGTCAACAGAACCATCCGAGGGTAGCGCCCCTGGGACTTCAACGGAGCCTAGTGAAG
GCAGCGCGCCGGGGTCTGAACCCGCGACCAGTGGTAGCGAGACGCCGGGCACATCTGAGTCCGCCACACC
AGAGTCTGGGCCCGGTACGAGTACAGAACCATCTGAGGGCAGTGAGGCCTTTGCCCAGCACGTCCTGAAC
AGAGCGCAGGACATCACCCTGCCCCACCTGTGCAGCGTACTTCTGGCTTTTGCGCGTCTGAACTTCCATC
CAGACCAAGAGGATCAGTTCTTCAGCCTGGTACATGAGAAGCTGGGGTCAGAGCTGCCAGGCCTGGAGCC
AGCCCTGCAGGTGGACCTGGTGTGGGCCCTGTGTGTGCTGCAGCAGGCACGGGAAGCAGAGCTGCAAGCC
GTCCTCCACCCTGAATTTCACATCCAATTTCTAGGGGGCAAGTCTCAGAAGGATCAGAACACCTTCCAGA
AGCTGCTCCACATCAACGCCACTGCCCTGCTGGAGTACCCCGAGTACTCGGGTCCCCTTCTGCCTGCCTC
GGCTGTGGCCCCTGGGCCCTCAGCCCTTGACAGGAAGGTGACCCCCCTGCAAAAGGAGCTGCAGGAGACG
CTGAAGGGGCTGCTGGGGAGCGCCGACAAGGGCAGCCTCGAGGTGGCCACGCAGTATGGCTGGGTGCTGG
ATGCTGAGGTGCTGCTGGACAGTGACGGCGAGTTTCTGCCCGTAAGGGACTTTGTGGCACCTCACCTTGC
CCAGCCAACTGGGAGCCAGTCACCACCTCCAGGGTCTAAGAGGCTAGCGTTCTTGCGGTGGGAGTTCCCC
AACTTCAACAGCCGAAGCAAGGACTTGCTGGGTCGCTTTGTTCTGGCCCGGCGACACATAGTGGCTGCAG
GCTTCCTGATAGTGGACGTCCCATTCTATGAGTGGCTGGAACTCAAGTCTGAATGGCAGAAAGGCGCCTA
CCTCAAGGACAAGATGCGCAAAGCGGTGGCTGAGGAGCTGGCCAAGTGATTAGTCTGCTGAAACAAGCCG
CCTGAACGCGTTAAGTCGACAAAGAGCCAGGAAAACCCGGGAATTTTCCAAAAGGTCTTCACGTTAAACT
TGTCTTATCTCAGGAGAGAGCCCGCTCTTGTCTCCCAGTTCCTGGTAGGGTCTGCCTGTTGGAAAGTGTA
CCTGGATGCTTCTGGGCTCCGTTTGGCAATAGCAGTCTTGGCTGATGTGCACAGTCTGGCTCCCAGCTCA
CCCTTTTTTTTTAAAGTAAGAAAATAGTTGCTACCGATAGGGACTTTGCCAAGTCCAATTATCTTCTAGG
ATTGAAAGGTGCATTTTCCCCATAAAAAAGGCGAGGAAAACCCATGGCTGCTTTGTGTCACCTCAGTGAC
TTACAGTCCCCCTTGGCATTTAGTTGGTACTAGAGCCAGTCATCCTTAACAAATCTTTTCACATTTTATT
TCTTTCACATGTAGTCATCTTCAAAAAGGAAAGATTTGGAATTTTAGAAAAGGGGCAACTCTTCTTTTTA
GCATTCTCATCAGAAAGTCACAAAAATCGATGGAATCATTTCCACTGGGAAGATTGACCTTTTGTATTTA
TTTGTGGGGTAAATTAATAAGCATTCCAGATGCTTGCAGCTTCCTGCATCCAGGAGATGCTGTGTTCCCC
GTGATGCAGCTGGAACCCAAGCTGCAGCAGGAGATGCAAGTTTCAGGATGTTCCCCACTGAGCTGGAGGA
ATATCTACAGCAGTGATGCTTGAAATTTTTGTATGAATTATTTTGTCGTCCTACCCTTTTCCTCCAAAAC
AAAAATTAGAGGATTATTTTAATACTTTGGATTCTTCCCCCTTTTTTGAGATTAATTAACTTTAAGACCA
ATGACTTACAAGGCAGCTGTAGATCTTAGCCACTTTTTAAAAGAAAAGGGGGGACTGGAAGGGCTAATTC
ACTCCCAACGAAGACAAGATATCCTTGATCTGTGGATCTACCACACACAAGGCTACTTCCCTGATTGGCA
GAACTACACACCAGGGCCAGGGATCAGATATCCACTGACCTTTGGATGGTGCTACAAGCTAGTACCAGTT
GAGCAAGAGAAGGTAGAAGAAGCCAATGAAGGAGAGAACACCCGCTTGTTACACCCTGTGAGCCTGCATG
GGATGGATGACCCGGAGAGAGAAGTATTAGAGTGGAGGTTTGACAGCCGCCTAGCATTTCATCACATGGC
CCGAGAGCTGCATCCGGACTGTACTGGGTCTCTCTGGTTAGACCAGATCTGAGCCTGGGAGCTCTCTGGC
TAACTAGGGAACCCACTGCTTAAGCCTCAATAAAGCTTGCCTTGAGTGCTTCAAGTAGTGTGTGCCCGTC
TGTTGTGTGACTCTGGTAACTAGAGATCCCTCAGACCCTTTTAGTCAGTGTGGAAAATCTCTAGCAGGGC
CCGTTTAAACCCGCTGATCAGCCTCGACTGTGCCTTCTAGTTGCCAGCCATCTGTTGTTTGCCCCTCCCC
CGTGCCTTCCTTGACCCTGGAAGGTGCCACTCCCACTGTCCTTTCCTAATAAAATGAGGAAATTGCATCG
CATTGTCTGAGTAGGTGTCATTCTATTCTGGGGGGTGGGGTGGGGCAGGACAGCAAGGGGGAGGATTGGG
AAGACAATAGCAGGCATGCTGGGGATGCGGTGGGCTCTATGGCTTCTGAGGCGGAAAGAACCAGCTGGGG
CTCTAGGGGGTATCCCC
[124 nt withheld, positions 9398-9521]
C
[91 nt withheld, positions 9523-9613]
A
[49 nt withheld, positions 9615-9663]
CCTTTGACGTTGGAGTCCACGTTCTTT
[37 nt withheld, positions 9691-9727]
ACCCTATCTCGGTCTATTCTTTTGATTTATAAGGGATTTTGCCGATTTCGGCCTATTGGTTAAAAAATGA
GCTGATTTAACAAAAATTTAACGCGAATTAATTCTGTGGAATGTGTGTCAGTTAGGGTGTGGAAAGTCCC
CAGGCTCCCCAGCAGGCAGAAGTATGCAAAGCATGCATCTCAATTAGTCAGCAACCAGGTGTGGAAAGTC
CCCAGGCTCCCCAGCAGGCAGAAGTATGCAAAGCATGCATCTCAATTAGTCAGCAACCATAGTCCCGCCC
CTAACTCCGCCCATCCCGCCCCTAACTCCGCCCAGTTCCGCCCATTCTCCGCCCCATGGCTGACTAATTT
TTTTTATTTATGCAGAGGCCGAGGCCGCCTCTGCCTCTGAGCTATTCCAGAAGTAGTGAGGAGGCTTTTT
TGGAGGCCTAGGCTTTTGCAAAAAGCTCCCGGGAGCTTGTATATCCATTTTCGGATCTGATCAGCACGTG
TTGACAATTAATCATCGGCATAGTATATCGGCATAGTATAATACGACAAGGTGAGGAACTAAACCATGGC
CAAGTTGACCAGTGCCGTTCCGGTGCTCACCGCGCGCGACGTCGCCGGAGCGGTCGAGTTCTGGACCGAC
CGGCTCGGGTTCTCCCGGGACTTCGTGGAGGACGACTTCGCCGGTGTGGTCCGGGACGACGTGACCCTGT
TCATCAGCGCGGTCCAGGACCAGGTGGTGCCGGACAACACCCTGGCCTGGGTGTGGGTGCGCGGCCTGGA
CGAGCTGTACGCCGAGTGGTCGGAGGTCGTGTCCACGAACTTCCGGGACGCCTCCGGGCCGGCCATGACC
GAGATCGGCGAGCAGCCGTGGGGGCGGGAGTTCGCCCTGCGCGACCCGGCCGGCAACTGCGTGCACTTCG
TGGCCGAGGAGCAGGACTGACACGTGCTACGAGATTTCGATTCCACCGCCGCCTTCTATGAAAGGTTGGG
CTTCGGAATCGTTTTCCGGGACGCCGGCTGGATGATCCTCCAGCGCGGGGATCTCATGCTGGAGTTCTTC
GCCCACCCCAACTTGTTTATTGCAGCTTATAATGGTTACAAATAAAGCAATAGCATCACAAATTTCACAA
ATAAAGCATTTTTTTCACTGCATTCTAGTTGTGGTTTGTCCAAACTCATCAATGTATCTTATCATGTCTG
TATACCGTCGACCTCTAGCTAGAGCTTGGCGTAATCATGGTCATAGCTGTTTCCTGTGTGAAATTGTTAT
CCGCTCACAATTCCACACAACATACGAGCCGGAAGCATAAAGTGTAAAGCCTGGGGTGCCTAATGAGTGA
GCTAACTCACATTAATTGCGTTGCGCTCACTGCCCGCTTTCCAGTCGGGAAACCTGTCGTGCCAGCTGCA
TTAATGAATCGGCCAACGCGCGGGGAGAGGCGGTTTGCGTATTGGGCGCTCTTCCGCTTCCTCGCTCACT
GACTCGCTGCGCTCGGTCGTTCGGCTGCGGCGAGCGGTATCAGCTCACTCAAAGGCGGTAATACGGTTAT
CCACAGAATCAGGGGATAACGCAGGAAAGAACATGTGAGCAAAAGGCCAGCAAAAGGCCAGGAACCGTAA
AAAGGCCGCGTTGCTGGCGTTTTTCCATAGGCTCCGCCCCCCTGACGAGCATCACAAAAATCGACGCTCA
AGTCAGAGGTGGCGAAACCCGACAGGACTATAAAGATACCAGGCGTTTCCCCCTGGAAGCTCCCTCGTGC
GCTCTCCTGTTCCGACCCTGCCGCTTACCGGATACCTGTCCGCCTTTCTCCCTTCGGGAAGCGTGGCGCT
TTCTCATAGCTCACGCTGTAGGTATCTCAGTTCGGTGTAGGTCGTTCGCTCCAAGCTGGGCTGTGTGCAC
GAACCCCCCGTTCAGCCCGACCGCTGCGCCTTATCCGGTAACTATCGTCTTGAGTCCAACCCGGTAAGAC
ACGACTTATCGCCACTGGCAGCAGCCACTGGTAACAGGATTAGCAGAGCGAGGTATGTAGGCGGTGCTAC
AGAGTTCTTGAAGTGGTGGCCTAACTACGGCTACACTAGAAGAACAGTATTTGGTATCTGCGCTCTGCTG
AAGCCAGTTACCTTCGGAAAAAGAGTTGGTAGCTCTTGATCCGGCAAACAAACCACCGCTGGTAGCGGTG
GTTTTTTTGTTTGCAAGCAGCAGATTACGCGCAGAAAAAAAGGATCTCAAGAAGATCCTTTGATCTTTTC
TACGGGGTCTGACGCTCAGTGGAACGAAAACTCACGTTAAGGGATTTTGGTCATGAGATTATCAAAAAGG
ATCTTCACCTAGATCCTTTTAAATTAAAAATGAAGTTTTAAATCAATCTAAAGTATATATGAGTAAACTT
GGTCTGACAGTTACCAATGCTTAATCAGTGAGGCACCTATCTCAGCGATCTGTCTATTTCGTTCATCCAT
AGTTGCCTGACTCCCCGTCGTGTAGATAACTACGATACGGGAGGGCTTACCATCTGGCCCCAGTGCTGCA
ATGATACCGCGAGACCCACGCTCACCGGCTCCAGATTTATCAGCAATAAACCAGCCAGCCGGAAGGGCCG
AGCGCAGAAGTGGTCCTGCAACTTTATCCGCCTCCATCCAGTCTATTAATTGTTGCCGGGAAGCTAGAGT
AAGTAGTTCGCCAGTTAATAGTTTGCGCAACGTTGTTGCCATTGCTACAGGCATCGTGGTGTCACGCTCG
TCGTTTGGTATGGCTTCATTCAGCTCCGGTTCCCAACGATCAAGGCGAGTTACATGATCCCCCATGTTGT
GCAAAAAAGCGGTTAGCTCCTTCGGTCCTCCGATCGTTGTCAGAAGTAAGTTGGCCGCAGTGTTATCACT
CATGGTTATGGCAGCACTGCATAATTCTCTTACTGTCATGCCATCCGTAAGATGCTTTTCTGTGACTGGT
GAGTACTCAACCAAGTCATTCTGAGAATAGTGTATGCGGCGACCGAGTTGCTCTTGCCCGGCGTCAATAC
GGGATAATACCGCGCCACATAGCAGAACTTTAAAAGTGCTCATCATTGGAAAACGTTCTTCGGGGCGAAA
ACTCTCAAGGATCTTACCGCTGTTGAGATCCAGTTCGATGTAACCCACTCGTGCACCCAACTGATCTTCA
GCATCTTTTACTTTCACCAGCGTTTCTGGGTGAGCAAAAACAGGAAGGCAAAATGCCGCAAAAAAGGGAA
TAAGGGCGACACGGAAATGTTGAATACTCATACTCTTCCTTTTTCAATATTATTGAAGCATTTATCAGGG
TTATTGTCTCATGAGCGGATACATATTTGAATGTATTTAGAAAAATAAACAAATAGGGGTTCCGCGCACA
TTTCCCCGAAAAGTGCCACCTGAC
